Addgene plasmid #8618: pMT1100
Depositing lab: Robert Hartley. Depositing organization: National Institute of Diabetes & Digestive & Kidney Diseases (NIDDK). Publication: Barstar inhibits extracellular ribonucleases of Streptomyces and allows their production from recombinant genes. Hartley RW, Both V, Hebert EJ, Homerova D, Jucovic M, Nazarov V, Rybajlak I and Sevcik J. Protein Peptide Letters 1996 3:225-231.
Backbone
  Vector backbone: pUC19
  Backbone size w/o insert (bp): 2641
  Vector type: Bacterial Expression
Growth in bacteria
  Bacterial resistance: Ampicillin, 100 μg/mL
  Growth temperature: 37°C
  Growth strain: DH5alpha
  Growth instructions: Requires strain with the lacI^Q gene (such as DH5alpha, XL1-blue, SURE or HB107)
  Copy number: High Copy
Gene/Insert
  Gene/Insert name: ribonuclease Sa3, barstar
  Species: Streptomyces aureofaciens, Strain BMK
  Insert size (bp): 982
  Mutation: In addition to the substitution of the barnase gene of pMT316 with that of RNase Sa3, a 121 base segment between the RNase gene and that of barstar has been replaced by a 68 base sequence including a synthetic translation terminator.
  GenBank ID: M82920
  Tag / fusion protein: phoA signal sequence to RNase Sa3 (N terminal on insert)
  Cloning method: Restriction Enzyme; 5′ cloning site EcoRI (not destroyed); 3′ cloning site HindIII (not destroyed)
  Sequencing primers: 5′ M13F; 3′ M13R
Resource information
  A portion of this plasmid was derived from a plasmid made by: J. Sevcik Laboratory of Molecular Biology Slovak Academy of Science, Bratislava, Slovakia
Terms and licenses: Academic/Nonprofit Terms; Industry Terms: Not Available to Industry
Depositor comments: As pMT413 with the mature barnase structural gene and its 3' sequence replaced by that of ribonuclease Sa3 and a synthetic transcription terminator (AGCCC GCCTA ATGAG CGGGC TTTTT TTTTG). Ribonuclease Sa3 gene from Streptomyces aureofaciens strain BMK. 195-495: Structural gene for mature ribonuclease Sa3. Genbank #M82920. 540-656 barstar 3
How to cite: pMT1100 was a gift from Robert Hartley (Addgene plasmid # 8618 ; http://n2t.net/addgene:8618 ; RRID:Addgene_8618)
