[The description below was written by a language model from this plasmid's Addgene catalogue record.]
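Description:
pMT1100 is a high-copy bacterial expression plasmid built on the pUC19 backbone (about 2.6 kb without insert), propagated in E. coli under ampicillin selection. A roughly 1 kb insert lies between EcoRI and HindIII sites, both of which are retained, and can be read with the standard M13 forward and reverse primers. The record asks for a host carrying the lacI^Q allele, which implies that expression is held in check by Lac repressor, although the promoter driving the cassette is not explicitly stated.

The payload pairs the structural gene for mature ribonuclease Sa3 from Streptomyces aureofaciens strain BMK with the gene for barstar, the intracellular inhibitor of barnase. RNase Sa3 is fused at its N terminus to the phoA (alkaline phosphatase) signal sequence, which directs the enzyme for export out of the cytoplasm. Barstar is co-expressed because, as the associated publication title indicates, it also inhibits the extracellular ribonucleases of Streptomyces, so it neutralises any nuclease that remains inside the cell and makes an otherwise toxic gene tolerable to the host. The plasmid belongs to a series of barnase expression vectors: the mature barnase coding region and its 3' sequence were replaced by those of RNase Sa3. In addition, a 121-base segment between the RNase and barstar genes was replaced by a 68-base sequence carrying a synthetic terminator. The record describes this terminator in one place as a translation terminator and in another as a transcription terminator. The construct is intended for recombinant production of RNase Sa3 in E. coli.
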