>Addgene plasmid #8618 | pMT1100 | addgene partial sequence | sequence record 41142 | M13pUC-Fwd 5'-CCCAGTCACGACGTTGTAAAACG-3'
GTATTGAGCTGAGCTACTCCCCATCCCCCTGTTGACAATTAATCATCGGCTCGTATAATGTGTGGAATTG
TGAGCGGATAACAATTTCACACAGGAAACAGGATCCGCGGATCCGTGGAGAAAATAAAGTGAAACAAAGC
ACTATTGCACTGGCACTCTTACCGTTACTGTTTACCCCTGTGACAAAAGCCGCATCGGTGAAGGCGGTGG
GCAGGGTCTGTTACTCGGCGCTGCCCTCCCAGGCGCACGACACCCTCGACCTCATAGACGAGGGCGGACC
GTTCCCGTACTCCCAGGACGGCGTCGTCTTCCAGAACCGCGAGGGCCTGCTGCCCGCCCACAGCACGGGC
TACTACCACGAGTACACCGTCATCACCCCCGGCTCGCCCACGCGCGGCGCCCGCCGGATCATCACCGGTC
AGCAGTGGCAGGAGGACTACTACACCGCCGACCACTACGCCTCCTTCCGCCGGGTCGACTTCGCCTGCTA
ACGATTTCACTTTCCGGCTCTAGAGCTCTAGAGTCCGGTCCAATCAGCCCGCCTAATGAGCGGGCTTTTT
TTTTGCAGCCGTCCGAGACAGGAGGACATCGTCCAGCTGAAACCGGGGCAGAATCCGGCCATTTCTGAAG
AGAAAAATGGTA
